>Addgene plasmid #140452 | pcDNA3_HLA-cmyc-GRM3 C127A TMD I578A | addgene full sequence | sequence record 292301 | Addgene NGS Result
GACGGATCGGGAGATCTCCCGATCCCCTATGGTGCACTCTCAGTACAATCTGCTCTGATGCCGCATAGTT
AAGCCAGTATCTGCTCCCTGCTTGTGTGTTGGAGGTCGCTGAGTAGTGCGCGAGCAAAATTTAAGCTACA
ACAAGGCAAGGCTTGACCGACAATTGCATGAAGAATCTGCTTAGGGTTAGGCGTTTTGCGCTGCTTCGCG
ATGTACGGGCCAGATATACGCGTTGACATTGATTATTGACTAGTTATTAATAGTAATCAATTACGGGGTC
ATTAGTTCATAGCCCATATATGGAGTTCCGCGTTACATAACTTACGGTAAATGGCCCGCCTGGCTGACCG
CCCAACGACCCCCGCCCATTGACGTCAATAATGACGTATGTTCCCATAGTAACGCCAATAGGGACTTTCC
ATTGACGTCAATGGGTGGAGTATTTACGGTAAACTGCCCACTTGGCAGTACATCAAGTGTATCATATGCC
AAGTACGCCCCCTATTGACGTCAATGACGGTAAATGGCCCGCCTGGCATTATGCCCAGTACATGACCTTA
TGGGACTTTCCTACTTGGCAGTACATCTACGTATTAGTCATCGCTATTACCATGGTGATGCGGTTTTGGC
AGTACATCAATGGGCGTGGATAGCGGTTTGACTCACGGGGATTTCCAAGTCTCCACCCCATTGACGTCAA
TGGGAGTTTGTTTTGGCACCAAAATCAACGGGACTTTCCAAAATGTCGTAACAACTCCGCCCCATTGACG
CAAATGGGCGGTAGGCGTGTACGGTGGGAGGTCTATATAAGCAGAGCTCTCTGGCTAACTAGAGAACCCA
CTGCTTACTGGCTTATCGAAATTAATACGACTCACTATAGGGAGACCCAAGCTGGCTAGCGCCACCATGG
CCGTCATGGCGCCCCGAACCCTCGTCCTGCTACTCTCGGGGGCCCTGGCCCTGACCCAGACCTGGGCGGG
CTCCGAACAAAAGCTCATTTCTGAAGAGGACTTGGGAGGATCCAGGAGAGAGATTAAAATAGAAGGTGAC
CTTGTTTTAGGGGGCCTGTTTCCTATTAACGAAAAAGGCACTGGAACTGAAGAATGTGGGCGAATCAATG
AAGACCGAGGGATTCAACGCCTGGAAGCCATGTTGTTTGCTATTGATGAAATCAACAAAGATGATTACTT
GCTACCAGGAGTGAAGTTGGGTGTTCACATTTTGGATACATGTTCAAGGGATACCTATGCATTGGAGCAA
TCACTGGAGTTTGTCAGGGCATCTTTGACAAAAGTGGATGAAGCTGAGTATATGGCTCCTGATGGATCCT
ATGCCATTCAAGAAAACATCCCACTTCTCATTGCAGGGGTCATTGGTGGCTCTTATAGCAGTGTTTCCAT
ACAGGTGGCAAACCTGCTGCGGCTCTTCCAGATCCCTCAGATCAGCTACGCATCCACCAGCGCCAAACTC
AGTGATAAGTCGCGCTATGATTACTTTGCCAGGACCGTGCCCCCCGACTTCTACCAGGCCAAAGCCATGG
CTGAGATCTTGCGCTTCTTCAACTGGACCTACGTGTCCACAGTAGCCTCCGAGGGTGATTACGGGGAGAC
AGGGATCGAGGCCTTCGAGCAGGAAGCCCGCCTGCGCAACATCTGCATCGCTACGGCGGAGAAGGTGGGC
CGCTCCAACATCCGCAAGTCCTACGACAGCGTGATCCGAGAACTGTTGCAGAAGCCCAACGCGCGCGTCG
TGGTCCTCTTCATGCGCAGCGACGACTCGCGGGAGCTCATTGCGGCCGCCAGCCGCGCCAATGCCTCCTT
CACCTGGGTGGCCAGCGACGGCTGGGGCGCGCAGGAGAGCATCATCAAGGGCAGCGAGCATGTGGCCTAC
GGCGCCATCACCCTGGAGCTGGCCTCCCAGCCTGTCCGCCAGTTCGACCGCTACTTCCAGAGCCTCAACC
CCTACAACAACCACCGCAACCCCTGGTTCCGGGACTTCTGGGAGCAAAAGTTTCAGTGCAGCCTCCAGAA
CAAACGCAACCACAGGCGCGTCTGCGACAAGCACCTGGCCATCGACAGCAGCAACTACGAGCAAGAGTCC
AAGATCATGTTTGTGGTGAACGCGGTGTATGCCATGGCCCACGCTTTGCACAAAATGCAGCGCACCCTCT
GTCCCAACACTACCAAGCTTTGTGATGCTATGAAGATCCTGGATGGGAAGAAGTTGTACAAGGATTACTT
GCTGAAAATCAACTTCACGGCTCCATTCAACCCAAATAAAGATGCAGATAGCATAGTCAAGTTTGACACT
TTTGGAGATGGAATGGGGCGATACAACGTGTTCAATTTCCAAAATGTAGGTGGAAAGTATTCCTACTTGA
AAGTTGGTCACTGGGCAGAAACCTTATCGCTAGATGTCAACTCTATCCACTGGTCCCGGAACTCAGTCCC
CACTTCCCAGTGCAGCGACCCCTGTGCCCCCAATGAAATGAAGAATATGCAACCAGGGGATGTCTGCTGC
TGGATTTGCATCCCCTGTGAACCGTACGAATACCTGGCTGATGAGTTTACCTGTATGGATTGTGGGTCTG
GACAGTGGCCCACTGCAGACCTAACTGGATGCTATGACCTTCCTGAGGACTACATCAGGTGGGAAGACGC
CTGGGCCGCTGGCCCAGTCACCATTGCCTGTCTGGGTTTTATGTGTACATGCATGGTTGTAACTGTTTTT
ATCAAGCACAACAACACACCCTTGGTCAAAGCATCGGGCCGAGAACTCTGCTACATCTTATTGTTTGGGG
TTGGCCTGTCATACTGCATGACATTCTTCTTCATTGCCAAGCCATCACCAGTCATCTGTGCATTGCGCCG
ACTCGGGCTGGGGAGTTCCTTCGCTATCTGTTACTCAGCCCTGCTGACCAAGACAAACTGCATTGCCCGC
ATCTTCGATGGGGTCAAGAATGGCGCTCAGAGGCCAAAATTCATCAGCCCCAGTTCTCAGGTTTTCATCT
GCCTGGGTCTGATCCTGGTGCAAATTGTGATGGTGTCTGTGTGGCTCATCCTGGAGGCCCCAGGCACCAG
GAGGTATACCCTTGCAGAGAAGCGGGAAACAGTCATCCTAAAATGCAATGTCAAAGATTCCAGCATGTTG
ATCTCTCTTACCTACGATGTGATCCTGGTGATCTTATGCACTGTGTACGCCTTCAAAACGCGGAAGTGCC
CAGAAAATTTCAACGAAGCTAAGTTCATAGGTTTTACCATGTACACCACGTGCATCATCTGGTTGGCCTT
CCTCCCTATATTTTATGTGACATCAAGTGACTACAGAGTGCAGACGACAACCATGTGCATCTCTGTCAGC
CTGAGTGGCTTTGTGGTCTTGGGCTGTTTGTTTGCACCCAAGGTTCACATCATCCTGTTTCAACCCCAGA
AGAATGTTGTCACACACAGACTGCACCTCAACAGGTTCAGTGTCAGTGGAACTGGGACCACATACTCTCA
GTCCTCTGCAAGCACGTATGTGCCAACGGTGTGCAATGGGCGGGAAGTCCTCGACTCCACCACCTCATCT
CTGTGACTCGAGTCTAGAGGGCCCGTTTAAACCCGCTGATCAGCCTCGACTGTGCCTTCTAGTTGCCAGC
CATCTGTTGTTTGCCCCTCCCCCGTGCCTTCCTTGACCCTGGAAGGTGCCACTCCCACTGTCCTTTCCTA
ATAAAATGAGGAAATTGCATCGCATTGTCTGAGTAGGTGTCATTCTATTCTGGGGGGTGGGGTGGGGCAG
GACAGCAAGGGGGAGGATTGGGAAGACAATAGCAGGCATGCTGGGGATGCGGTGGGCTCTATGGCTTCTG
AGGCGGAAAGAACCAGCTGGGGCTCTAGGGGGTATCCCC
[124 nt withheld, positions 3890-4013]
C
[91 nt withheld, positions 4015-4105]
A
[49 nt withheld, positions 4107-4155]
CCTTTGACGTTGGAGTCCACGTTCTTT
[37 nt withheld, positions 4183-4219]
ACCCTATCTCGGTCTATTCTTTTGATTTATAAGGGATTTTGCCGATTTCGGCCTATTGGTTAAAAAATGA
GCTGATTTAACAAAAATTTAACGCGAATTAATTCTGTGGAATGTGTGTCAGTTAGGGTGTGGAAAGTCCC
CAGGCTCCCCAGCAGGCAGAAGTATGCAAAGCATGCATCTCAATTAGTCAGCAACCAGGTGTGGAAAGTC
CCCAGGCTCCCCAGCAGGCAGAAGTATGCAAAGCATGCATCTCAATTAGTCAGCAACCATAGTCCCGCCC
CTAACTCCGCCCATCCCGCCCCTAACTCCGCCCAGTTCCGCCCATTCTCCGCCCCATGGCTGACTAATTT
TTTTTATTTATGCAGAGGCCGAGGCCGCCTCTGCCTCTGAGCTATTCCAGAAGTAGTGAGGAGGCTTTTT
TGGAGGCCTAGGCTTTTGCAAAAAGCTCCCGGGAGCTTGTATATCCATTTTCGGATCTGATCAAGAGACA
GGATGAGGATCGTTTCGCATGATTGAACAAGATGGATTGCACGCAGGTTCTCCGGCCGCTTGGGTGGAGA
GGCTATTCGGCTATGACTGGGCACAACAGACAATCGGCTGCTCTGATGCCGCCGTGTTCCGGCTGTCAGC
GCAGGGGCGCCCGGTTCTTTTTGTCAAGACCGACCTGTCCGGTGCCCTGAATGAACTGCAGGACGAGGCA
GCGCGGCTATCGTGGCTGGCCACGACGGGCGTTCCTTGCGCAGCTGTGCTCGACGTTGTCACTGAAGCGG
GAAGGGACTGGCTGCTATTGGGCGAAGTGCCGGGGCAGGATCTCCTGTCATCTCACCTTGCTCCTGCCGA
GAAAGTATCCATCATGGCTGATGCAATGCGGCGGCTGCATACGCTTGATCCGGCTACCTGCCCATTCGAC
CACCAAGCGAAACATCGCATCGAGCGAGCACGTACTCGGATGGAAGCCGGTCTTGTCGATCAGGATGATC
TGGACGAAGAGCATCAGGGGCTCGCGCCAGCCGAACTGTTCGCCAGGCTCAAGGCGCGCATGCCCGACGG
CGAGGATCTCGTCGTGACCCATGGCGATGCCTGCTTGCCGAATATCATGGTGGAAAATGGCCGCTTTTCT
GGATTCATCGACTGTGGCCGGCTGGGTGTGGCGGACCGCTATCAGGACATAGCGTTGGCTACCCGTGATA
TTGCTGAAGAGCTTGGCGGCGAATGGGCTGACCGCTTCCTCGTGCTTTACGGTATCGCCGCTCCCGATTC
GCAGCGCATCGCCTTCTATCGCCTTCTTGACGAGTTCTTCTGAGCGGGACTCTGGGGTTCGAAATGACCG
ACCAAGCGACGCCCAACCTGCCATCACGAGATTTCGATTCCACCGCCGCCTTCTATGAAAGGTTGGGCTT
CGGAATCGTTTTCCGGGACGCCGGCTGGATGATCCTCCAGCGCGGGGATCTCATGCTGGAGTTCTTCGCC
CACCCCAACTTGTTTATTGCAGCTTATAATGGTTACAAATAAAGCAATAGCATCACAAATTTCACAAATA
AAGCATTTTTTTCACTGCATTCTAGTTGTGGTTTGTCCAAACTCATCAATGTATCTTATCATGTCTGTAT
ACCGTCGACCTCTAGCTAGAGCTTGGCGTAATCATGGTCATAGCTGTTTCCTGTGTGAAATTGTTATCCG
CTCACAATTCCACACAACATACGAGCCGGAAGCATAAAGTGTAAAGCCTGGGGTGCCTAATGAGTGAGCT
AACTCACATTAATTGCGTTGCGCTCACTGCCCGCTTTCCAGTCGGGAAACCTGTCGTGCCAGCTGCATTA
ATGAATCGGCCAACGCGCGGGGAGAGGCGGTTTGCGTATTGGGCGCTCTTCCGCTTCCTCGCTCACTGAC
TCGCTGCGCTCGGTCGTTCGGCTGCGGCGAGCGGTATCAGCTCACTCAAAGGCGGTAATACGGTTATCCA
CAGAATCAGGGGATAACGCAGGAAAGAACATGTGAGCAAAAGGCCAGCAAAAGGCCAGGAACCGTAAAAA
GGCCGCGTTGCTGGCGTTTTTCCATAGGCTCCGCCCCCCTGACGAGCATCACAAAAATCGACGCTCAAGT
CAGAGGTGGCGAAACCCGACAGGACTATAAAGATACCAGGCGTTTCCCCCTGGAAGCTCCCTCGTGCGCT
CTCCTGTTCCGACCCTGCCGCTTACCGGATACCTGTCCGCCTTTCTCCCTTCGGGAAGCGTGGCGCTTTC
TCATAGCTCACGCTGTAGGTATCTCAGTTCGGTGTAGGTCGTTCGCTCCAAGCTGGGCTGTGTGCACGAA
CCCCCCGTTCAGCCCGACCGCTGCGCCTTATCCGGTAACTATCGTCTTGAGTCCAACCCGGTAAGACACG
ACTTATCGCCACTGGCAGCAGCCACTGGTAACAGGATTAGCAGAGCGAGGTATGTAGGCGGTGCTACAGA
GTTCTTGAAGTGGTGGCCTAACTACGGCTACACTAGAAGAACAGTATTTGGTATCTGCGCTCTGCTGAAG
CCAGTTACCTTCGGAAAAAGAGTTGGTAGCTCTTGATCCGGCAAACAAACCACCGCTGGTAGCGGTGGTT
TTTTTGTTTGCAAGCAGCAGATTACGCGCAGAAAAAAAGGATCTCAAGAAGATCCTTTGATCTTTTCTAC
GGGGTCTGACGCTCAGTGGAACGAAAACTCACGTTAAGGGATTTTGGTCATGAGATTATCAAAAAGGATC
TTCACCTAGATCCTTTTAAATTAAAAATGAAGTTTTAAATCAATCTAAAGTATATATGAGTAAACTTGGT
CTGACAGTTACCAATGCTTAATCAGTGAGGCACCTATCTCAGCGATCTGTCTATTTCGTTCATCCATAGT
TGCCTGACTCCCCGTCGTGTAGATAACTACGATACGGGAGGGCTTACCATCTGGCCCCAGTGCTGCAATG
ATACCGCGAGACCCACGCTCACCGGCTCCAGATTTATCAGCAATAAACCAGCCAGCCGGAAGGGCCGAGC
GCAGAAGTGGTCCTGCAACTTTATCCGCCTCCATCCAGTCTATTAATTGTTGCCGGGAAGCTAGAGTAAG
TAGTTCGCCAGTTAATAGTTTGCGCAACGTTGTTGCCATTGCTACAGGCATCGTGGTGTCACGCTCGTCG
TTTGGTATGGCTTCATTCAGCTCCGGTTCCCAACGATCAAGGCGAGTTACATGATCCCCCATGTTGTGCA
AAAAAGCGGTTAGCTCCTTCGGTCCTCCGATCGTTGTCAGAAGTAAGTTGGCCGCAGTGTTATCACTCAT
GGTTATGGCAGCACTGCATAATTCTCTTACTGTCATGCCATCCGTAAGATGCTTTTCTGTGACTGGTGAG
TACTCAACCAAGTCATTCTGAGAATAGTGTATGCGGCGACCGAGTTGCTCTTGCCCGGCGTCAATACGGG
ATAATACCGCGCCACATAGCAGAACTTTAAAAGTGCTCATCATTGGAAAACGTTCTTCGGGGCGAAAACT
CTCAAGGATCTTACCGCTGTTGAGATCCAGTTCGATGTAACCCACTCGTGCACCCAACTGATCTTCAGCA
TCTTTTACTTTCACCAGCGTTTCTGGGTGAGCAAAAACAGGAAGGCAAAATGCCGCAAAAAAGGGAATAA
GGGCGACACGGAAATGTTGAATACTCATACTCTTCCTTTTTCAATATTATTGAAGCATTTATCAGGGTTA
TTGTCTCATGAGCGGATACATATTTGAATGTATTTAGAAAAATAAACAAATAGGGGTTCCGCGCACATTT
CCCCGAAAAGTGCCACCTGACGTC
Features (pLannotate 1.2.2; 22 found; start..end, strand, type, name):
     28..80      -  misc_feature   bom (fragment): basis of mobility region from pBR322
    235..614     +  enhancer       CMV enhancer: human cytomegalovirus immediate early enhancer
    615..818     +  promoter       CMV promoter: human cytomegalovirus (CMV) immediate early promoter
    814..847     +  LTR            5' LTR (truncated) (fragment): truncated 5' long terminal repeat (LTR) from HIV-1
    863..881     +  promoter       T7 promoter: promoter for bacteriophage T7 RNA polymerase
    907..984     +  CDS            HLA-A (fragment): HLAA_HUMAN - Also known as HLAA. Experimental evidence at protein level: Swiss-Prot protein existence level 1. Allele A*74:01: Presents immunodominant HIV-1 epitopes derived from gag-pol (GQMVHQAISPR, QIYPGIKVR) and rev (RQIHSISER), carrying an aliphatic residue at position 2 and Arg anchor residue at the C-terminus. May contribute to viral load control in chronic HIV-1 infection. From Homo sapiens (Human).
    988..1014    +  CDS            Myc (fragment): Myc (human c-Myc proto-oncogene) epitope tag
   1024..3573    +  CDS            GRM3: GRM3_HUMAN - Also known as GPRC1C, MGLUR3. Experimental evidence at protein level: Swiss-Prot protein existence level 1. G-protein coupled receptor for glutamate. Ligand binding causes a conformation change that triggers signaling via guanine nucleotide-binding proteins (G proteins) and modulates the activity of down-stream effectors. Signaling inhibits adenylate cyclase activity. From Homo sapiens (Human).
   3620..3844    +  polyA_signal   bGH poly(A) signal: bovine growth hormone polyadenylation signal
   3848..3869    +  promoter       SV40 promoter (fragment): SV40 enhancer and early promoter
   3890..4318    +  rep_origin     f1 ori (sequence partly withheld): f1 bacteriophage origin of replication; arrow indicates direction of (+) strand synthesis
   4332..4661    +  promoter       SV40 promoter: SV40 enhancer and early promoter
   4728..5519    +  CDS            neo: KKA2_KLEPN - Also known as kan, nptII. Experimental evidence at protein level: Swiss-Prot protein existence level 1. Resistance to kanamycin, neomycin, paromomycin, ribostamycin, butirosin and gentamicin B. From Klebsiella pneumoniae.
   5543..5701    +  CDS            ble (fragment): BLE_KLEPN - Experimental evidence at protein level: Swiss-Prot protein existence level 1. Binding protein with a strong affinity to the bleomycin family of antibiotics. Binds to CL990; an antimitotic-antibiotic compound. From Klebsiella pneumoniae.
   5696..5817    +  polyA_signal   SV40 poly(A) signal: SV40 polyadenylation signal
   5890..5906    -  protein_bind   lac operator: The lac repressor binds to the lac operator to inhibit transcription in E. coli. This inhibition can be relieved by adding lactose or isopropyl-β-D-thiogalactopyranoside (IPTG). lac repressor encoded by lacI
   5914..5944    -  promoter       lac promoter: promoter for the E. coli lac operon
   5959..5980    -  protein_bind   CAP binding site: CAP binding activates transcription in the presence of cAMP. E. coli catabolite activator protein
   5993..6085    -  CDS            lacI (fragment): lac repressor; lacI; The lac repressor binds to the lac operator to inhibit transcription in E. coli. This inhibition can be relieved by adding lactose or isopropyl-β-D-thiogalactopyranoside (IPTG).
   6268..6856    -  rep_origin     ori: high-copy-number ColE1/pMB1/pBR322/pUC origin of replication
   7027..7887    -  CDS            AmpR: β-lactamase; bla; confers resistance to ampicillin, carbenicillin, and related antibiotics
   7888..7992    -  promoter       AmpR promoter: bla
