[The description below was written by a language model from this plasmid's Addgene catalogue record and pLannotate feature annotations shown in this document.]
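Description:
pcDNA3_HLA-cmyc-GRM3 C127A TMD I578A is a mammalian expression plasmid of about 8 kb, built on the pcDNA3 backbone, that encodes a double point mutant of human metabotropic glutamate receptor 3 (GRM3/mGluR3). In E. coli it is maintained at high copy through a ColE1/pUC-type origin and selected with ampicillin via the β-lactamase gene. An f1 origin is also present, along with small lac promoter/operator and lacI remnants that are backbone carry-over. For mammalian cells, a neomycin phosphotransferase cassette driven by the SV40 early promoter and terminated by the SV40 poly(A) signal allows G418 selection of stable transfectants. The short HIV LTR, ble and extra SV40 promoter hits in the feature table are only fragments and are most likely annotation artefacts rather than functional parts.

The insert lies between NheI and XhoI sites, downstream of the CMV immediate-early enhancer/promoter and a T7 promoter, and is followed by the bovine growth hormone polyadenylation signal. The open reading frame begins with the signal/leader peptide from the HLA class I A-2 alpha chain, followed by a c-myc epitope and then the GRM3 coding sequence. This order implies that the heterologous leader directs the receptor into the secretory pathway and leaves the myc tag at the N-terminus of the mature receptor, where it would be expected to face the extracellular side and allow antibody detection of surface-expressed protein. The receptor carries cysteine 127 to alanine and isoleucine 578 to alanine substitutions, the latter labelled in the plasmid name as lying in the transmembrane domain (TMD). The record gives the purpose only as expression of this tagged mutant and does not state the functional rationale for the two mutations.
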