Addgene plasmid #140452: pcDNA3_HLA-cmyc-GRM3 C127A TMD I578A
Purpose: Mammalian expression plasmid for c-myc-tagged mGluR3 C127A and I578A mutant
Depositing lab: Erik Procko. Depositing organization: University of Illinois at Urbana-Champaign.
Backbone
  Vector backbone: pcDNA3
  Backbone size w/o insert (bp): 5344
  Total vector size (bp): 8026
  Vector type: Mammalian Expression
  Selectable markers: Neomycin (select with G418)
Growth in bacteria
  Bacterial resistance: Ampicillin, 100 μg/mL
  Growth temperature: 37°C
  Growth strain: DH5alpha
  Copy number: High Copy
Gene/Insert
  Gene/Insert name: GRM3 (alt names: mGluR3; metabotropic glutamate receptor 3)
  Species: H. sapiens (human)
  Insert size (bp): 2676
  Mutation: Cysteine 127 to alanine, isoluecine 578 to alanine
  Entrez Gene: GRM3 (a.k.a. GLUR3, GPRC1C, MGLUR3, mGlu3)
  Tag / fusion protein: Signal/leader sequence from HLA class I histocompatibility antigen A-2 alpha chain (HLA) (N terminal on insert) (N terminal on insert); c-myc tag (N terminal on insert)
  Cloning method: Restriction Enzyme; 5′ cloning site NheI (not destroyed); 3′ cloning site XhoI (not destroyed)
  Sequencing primers: 5′ CMV_fwd; 3′ EBV_rev
Terms and licenses: Academic/Nonprofit Terms; Industry Terms: Not Available to Industry
How to cite: pcDNA3_HLA-cmyc-GRM3 C127A TMD I578A was a gift from Erik Procko (Addgene plasmid # 140452 ; http://n2t.net/addgene:140452 ; RRID:Addgene_140452)
