>Addgene plasmid #140452 | pcDNA3_HLA-cmyc-GRM3 C127A TMD I578A | depositor partial sequence | sequence record 272658 | Insert
GCTAGCGCCACCATGGCCGTCATGGCGCCCCGAACCCTCGTCCTGCTACTCTCGGGGGCCCTGGCCCTGA
CCCAGACCTGGGCGGGCTCCGAACAAAAGCTCATTTCTGAAGAGGACTTGGGAGGATCCAGGAGAGAGAT
TAAAATAGAAGGTGACCTTGTTTTAGGGGGCCTGTTTCCTATTAACGAAAAAGGCACTGGAACTGAAGAA
TGTGGGCGAATCAATGAAGACCGAGGGATTCAACGCCTGGAAGCCATGTTGTTTGCTATTGATGAAATCA
ACAAAGATGATTACTTGCTACCAGGAGTGAAGTTGGGTGTTCACATTTTGGATACATGTTCAAGGGATAC
CTATGCATTGGAGCAATCACTGGAGTTTGTCAGGGCATCTTTGACAAAAGTGGATGAAGCTGAGTATATG
GCTCCTGATGGATCCTATGCCATTCAAGAAAACATCCCACTTCTCATTGCAGGGGTCATTGGTGGCTCTT
ATAGCAGTGTTTCCATACAGGTGGCAAACCTGCTGCGGCTCTTCCAGATCCCTCAGATCAGCTACGCATC
CACCAGCGCCAAACTCAGTGATAAGTCGCGCTATGATTACTTTGCCAGGACCGTGCCCCCCGACTTCTAC
CAGGCCAAAGCCATGGCTGAGATCTTGCGCTTCTTCAACTGGACCTACGTGTCCACAGTAGCCTCCGAGG
GTGATTACGGGGAGACAGGGATCGAGGCCTTCGAGCAGGAAGCCCGCCTGCGCAACATCTGCATCGCTAC
GGCGGAGAAGGTGGGCCGCTCCAACATCCGCAAGTCCTACGACAGCGTGATCCGAGAACTGTTGCAGAAG
CCCAACGCGCGCGTCGTGGTCCTCTTCATGCGCAGCGACGACTCGCGGGAGCTCATTGCGGCCGCCAGCC
GCGCCAATGCCTCCTTCACCTGGGTGGCCAGCGACGGCTGGGGCGCGCAGGAGAGCATCATCAAGGGCAG
CGAGCATGTGGCCTACGGCGCCATCACCCTGGAGCTGGCCTCCCAGCCTGTCCGCCAGTTCGACCGCTAC
TTCCAGAGCCTCAACCCCTACAACAACCACCGCAACCCCTGGTTCCGGGACTTCTGGGAGCAAAAGTTTC
AGTGCAGCCTCCAGAACAAACGCAACCACAGGCGCGTCTGCGACAAGCACCTGGCCATCGACAGCAGCAA
CTACGAGCAAGAGTCCAAGATCATGTTTGTGGTGAACGCGGTGTATGCCATGGCCCACGCTTTGCACAAA
ATGCAGCGCACCCTCTGTCCCAACACTACCAAGCTTTGTGATGCTATGAAGATCCTGGATGGGAAGAAGT
TGTACAAGGATTACTTGCTGAAAATCAACTTCACGGCTCCATTCAACCCAAATAAAGATGCAGATAGCAT
AGTCAAGTTTGACACTTTTGGAGATGGAATGGGGCGATACAACGTGTTCAATTTCCAAAATGTAGGTGGA
AAGTATTCCTACTTGAAAGTTGGTCACTGGGCAGAAACCTTATCGCTAGATGTCAACTCTATCCACTGGT
CCCGGAACTCAGTCCCCACTTCCCAGTGCAGCGACCCCTGTGCCCCCAATGAAATGAAGAATATGCAACC
AGGGGATGTCTGCTGCTGGATTTGCATCCCCTGTGAACCGTACGAATACCTGGCTGATGAGTTTACCTGT
ATGGATTGTGGGTCTGGACAGTGGCCCACTGCAGACCTAACTGGATGCTATGACCTTCCTGAGGACTACA
TCAGGTGGGAAGACGCCTGGGCCGCTGGCCCAGTCACCATTGCCTGTCTGGGTTTTATGTGTACATGCAT
GGTTGTAACTGTTTTTATCAAGCACAACAACACACCCTTGGTCAAAGCATCGGGCCGAGAACTCTGCTAC
ATCTTATTGTTTGGGGTTGGCCTGTCATACTGCATGACATTCTTCTTCATTGCCAAGCCATCACCAGTCA
TCTGTGCATTGCGCCGACTCGGGCTGGGGAGTTCCTTCGCTATCTGTTACTCAGCCCTGCTGACCAAGAC
AAACTGCATTGCCCGCATCTTCGATGGGGTCAAGAATGGCGCTCAGAGGCCAAAATTCATCAGCCCCAGT
TCTCAGGTTTTCATCTGCCTGGGTCTGATCCTGGTGCAAATTGTGATGGTGTCTGTGTGGCTCATCCTGG
AGGCCCCAGGCACCAGGAGGTATACCCTTGCAGAGAAGCGGGAAACAGTCATCCTTAAGTGCAATGTCAA
AGATTCCAGCATGTTGATCTCTCTTACCTACGATGTGATCCTGGTGATCTTATGCACTGTGTACGCCTTC
AAAACGCGGAAGTGCCCAGAAAATTTCAACGAAGCTAAGTTCATAGGTTTTACCATGTACACCACGTGCA
TCATCTGGTTGGCCTTCCTCCCTATATTTTATGTGACATCAAGTGACTACAGAGTGCAGACGACAACCAT
GTGCATCTCTGTCAGCCTGAGTGGCTTTGTGGTCTTGGGCTGTTTGTTTGCACCCAAGGTTCACATCATC
CTGTTTCAACCCCAGAAGAATGTTGTCACACACAGACTGCACCTCAACAGGTTCAGTGTCAGTGGAACTG
GGACCACATACTCTCAGTCCTCTGCAAGCACGTATGTGCCAACGGTGTGCAATGGGCGGGAAGTCCTCGA
CTCCACCACCTCATCTCTGTGACTCGAG
